>Addgene plasmid #202496 | pJPT006-1x FLAG-HaloTag-PPF | addgene full sequence | sequence record 398263 | Addgene NGS Result
GACACACCCGCCAGCGGCCGCGCCACCATGGACTACAAGGACGATGACGACAAGGAATTCGGCGGCTCCG
AAATCGGTACTGGCTTTCCATTCGACCCCCATTATGTGGAAGTCCTGGGCGAGCGCATGCACTACGTCGA
TGTTGGTCCGCGCGATGGCACCCCTGTGCTGTTCCTGCACGGTAACCCGACCTCCTCCTACGTGTGGCGC
AACATCATCCCGCATGTTGCACCGACCCATCGCTGCATTGCTCCAGACCTGATCGGTATGGGCAAATCCG
ACAAACCAGACCTGGGTTATTTCTTCGACGACCACGTCCGCTTCATGGATGCCTTCATCGAAGCCCTGGG
TCTGGAAGAGGTCGTCCTGGTCATTCACGACTGGGGCTCCGCTCTGGGTTTCCACTGGGCCAAGCGCAAT
CCAGAGCGCGTCAAAGGTATTGCATTTATGGAGTTCATCCGCCCTATCCCGACCTGGGACGAATGGCCAG
AATTTGCCCGCGAGACCTTCCAGGCCTTCCGCACCACCGACGTCGGCCGCAAGCTGATCATCGATCAGAA
CGTTTTTATCGAGGGTACGCTGCCGATGGGTGTCGTCCGCCCGCTGACTGAAGTCGAGATGGACCATTAC
CGCGAGCCGTTCCTGAATCCTGTTGACCGCGAGCCACTGTGGCGCTTCCCAAACGAGCTGCCAATCGCCG
GTGAGCCAGCGAACATCGTCGCGCTGGTCGAAGAATACATGGACTGGCTGCACCAGTCCCCTGTCCCGAA
GCTGCTGTTCTGGGGCACCCCAGGCGTTCTGATCCCACCGGCCGAAGCCGCTCGCCTGGCCAAAAGCCTG
CCTAACTGCAAGGCTGTGGACATCGGCCCGGGTCTGAATCTGCTGCAAGAAGACAACCCGGACCTGATCG
GCAGCGAGATCGCGCGCTGGCTGTCTACTCTGGAGATTTCCGGCTCCGGATCCGGTGGTAGCATGAAAAA
GCATCGTTGTAAATGTTGCAGCATTATGTGAGCTAGCTTGACTGACTGAGATACAGCGTACCTTCAGCTC
ACAGACATGATAAGATACATTGATGAGTTTGGACAAACCACAACTAGAATGCAGTGAAAAAAATGCTTTA
TTTGTGAAATTTGTGATGCTATTGCTTTATTTGTAACCATTATAAGCTGCAATAAACAAGTTAACAACAA
CAATTGCATTCATTTTATGTTTCAGGTTCAGGGGGAGGTGTGGGAGGTTTTTTAAAGCAAGTAAAACCTC
TACAAATGTGGTATTGGCCCATCTCTATCGGTATCGTAGCATAACCCCTTGGGGCCTCTAAACGGGTCTT
GAGGGGTTTTTTGTGCCCCTCGGGCCGGATTGCTATCTACCGGCATTGGCGCAGAAAAAAATGCCTGATG
CGACGCTGCGCGTCTTATACTCCCACATATGCCAGATTCAGCAACGGATACGGCTTCCCCAACTTGCCCA
CTTCCATACGTGTCCTCCTTACCAGAAATTTATCCTTAAGGTCGTCAGCTATCCTGCAGGCGATCTCTCG
ATTTCGATCAAGACATTCCTTTAATGGTCTTTTCTGGACACCACTAGGGGTCAGAAGTAGTTCATCAAAC
TTTCTTCCCTCCCTAATCTCATTGGTTACCTTGGGCTATCGAAACTTAATTAACCAGTCAAGTCAGCTAC
TTGGCGAGATCGACTTGTCTGGGTTTCGACTACGCTCAGAATTGCGTCAGTCAAGTTCGATCTGGTCCTT
GCTATTGCACCCGTTCTCCGATTACGAGTTTCATTTAAATCATGTGAGCAAAAGGCCAGCAAAAGGCCAG
GAACCGTAAAAAGGCCGCGTTGCTGGCGTTTTTCCATAGGCTCCGCCCCCCTGACGAGCATCACAAAAAT
CGACGCTCAAGTCAGAGGTGGCGAAACCCGACAGGACTATAAAGATACCAGGCGTTTCCCCCTGGAAGCT
CCCTCGTGCGCTCTCCTGTTCCGACCCTGCCGCTTACCGGATACCTGTCCGCCTTTCTCCCTTCGGGAAG
CGTGGCGCTTTCTCATAGCTCACGCTGTAGGTATCTCAGTTCGGTGTAGGTCGTTCGCTCCAAGCTGGGC
TGTGTGCACGAACCCCCCGTTCAGCCCGACCGCTGCGCCTTATCCGGTAACTATCGTCTTGAGTCCAACC
CGGTAAGACACGACTTATCGCCACTGGCAGCAGCCACTGGTAACAGGATTAGCAGAGCGAGGTATGTAGG
CGGTGCTACAGAGTTCTTGAAGTGGTGGCCTAACTACGGCTACACTAGAAGAACAGTATTTGGTATCTGC
GCTCTGCTGAAGCCAGTTACCTTCGGAAAAAGAGTTGGTAGCTCTTGATCCGGCAAACAAACCACCGCTG
GTAGCGGTGGTTTTTTTGTTTGCAAGCAGCAGATTACGCGCAGAAAAAAAGGATCTCAAGAAGATCCTTT
GATCTTTTCTACGGGGTCTGACGCTCAGTGGAACGAAAACTCACGTTAAGGGATTTTGGTCATGAGATTA
TCAAAAAGGATCTTCACCTAGATCCTTTTAAATTAAAAATGAAGTTTTAAATCAATCTAAAGTATATATG
AGTAAACTTGGTCTGACAGTTACCAATGCTTAATCAGTGAGGCACCTATCTCAGCGATCTGTCTATTTCG
TTCATCCATAGTTGCATTTAAATTTCCGAACTCTCCAAGGCCCTCGTCGGAAAATCTTCAAACCTTTCGT
CCGATCCATCTTGCAGGCTACCTCTCGAACGAACTATCGCAAGTCTCTTGGCCGGCCTTGCGCCTTGGCT
ATTGCTTGGCAGCGCCTATCGCCAGGTATTACTCCAATCCCGAATATCCGAGATCGGGATCACCCGAGAG
AAGTTCAACCTACATCCTCAATCCCGATCTATCCGAGATCCGAGGAATATCGAAATCGGGGCGCGCCTGG
CCTCCGCGCCGGGTTTTGGCGCCTCCCGCGGGCGCCCCCCTCGTCACGGCGAGCGCTGCCACGTCAGACG
AAGGGCGCAGGAGCGTCCTGATCCTTCCGCCCGGACGCTCAGGACAGCGGCCCGCTGCTCATAAGACTCG
GCCTTAGAACCCCAGTATCAGCAGAAGGACATTTTAGGACGGGACTTGGGTGACTCTAGGGCACTGGTTT
TCTTTCCAGAGAGCGGAACAGGCGAGGAAAAGTAGTCCCTTCTCGGCGATTCTGCGGAGGGATCTCCGTG
GGGCGGTGAACGCCGATGATTATATAAGGACGCGCCGGGTGTGGCACAGCTAGTTCCGTCGCAGCCGGGA
TTTGGGTCGCGGTTCTTGTTTGTGGATCGCTGTGATCGTCACTTGGTGAGTAGCGGGCTGCTGGGCTGGC
CGGGGCTTTCGTGGCCGCCGGGCCGCTCGGTGGGACGGAAGCGTGTGGAGAGACCGCCAAGGGCTGTAGT
CTGGGTCCGCGAGCAAGGTTGCCCTGAACTGGGGGTTGGGGGGAGCGCAGCAAAATGGCGGCTGTTCCCG
AGTCTTGAATGGAAGACGCTTGTGAGGCGGGCTGTGAGGTCGTTGAAACAAGGTGGGGGGCATGGTGGGC
GGCAAGAACCCAAGGTCTTGAGCCCTTCGCTAATGCGGGAAAGCTCTTATTCGGGTGAGATGGGCTGGGC
ACCATCTGGGGACCCTGACGTGAAGTTTGTCACTGACTGGAGAACTCGGTTTGTCGTCTGTTGCGGGGGC
GGCAGTTATGGCGGTGCCGTTGGGCAGTGCACCCGTACCTTTGGGAGCGCGCGCCCTCGTCGTGTCGTGA
CGTCACCCGTTCTGTTGGCTTATAATGCAGGGTGGGGCCACCTGCCGGTAGGTGTGCGGTAGGCTTTTCT
CCGTCGCAGGACGCAGGGTTCGGGCCTAGGGTAGGCTCTCCTGAATCGACAGGCGCCGGACCTCTGGTGA
GGGGAGGGATAAGTGAGGCGTCAGTTTCTTTGGTCGGTTTTATGTACCTATCTTCTTAAGTAGCTGAAGC
TCCGGTTTTGAACTATGCGCTCGGGGTTGGCGAGTGTGTTTTGTGAAGTTTTTTAGGCACCTTTTGAAAT
GTAATCATTTGGGTCAATATGTAATTTTCAGTGTTAGACTTGTAAATTGTCCGCTAAATTCTGGCCGTTT
TTGGCTTTTTTGTTAGACAACATGACCGAGTACAAGCCCACGGTGCGCCTCGCCACCCGCGACGACGTCC
CCAGGGCCGTACGCACCCTCGCCGCCGCGTTCGCCGACTACCCCGCCACGCGCCACACCGTCGATCCGGA
CCGCCACATCGAGCGGGTCACCGAGCTGCAAGAACTCTTCCTCACGCGCGTCGGGCTCGACATCGGCAAG
GTGTGGGTCGCGGACGACGGCGCCGCGGTGGCGGTCTGGACCACGCCGGAGAGCGTCGAAGCGGGGGCGG
TGTTCGCCGAGATCGGCCCGCGCATGGCCGAGTTGAGCGGTTCCCGGCTGGCCGCGCAGCAACAGATGGA
GGGCCTCCTGGCGCCGCACCGGCCCAAGGAGCCCGCGTGGTTCCTGGCCACCGTCGGCGTCTCGCCCGAC
CACCAGGGCAAGGGTCTGGGCAGCGCCGTCGTGCTCCCCGGAGTGGAGGCCGCCGAGCGCGCCGGGGTGC
CCGCCTTCCTGGAGACCTCCGCGCCCCGCAACCTCCCCTTCTACGAGCGGCTCGGCTTCACCGTCACCGC
CGACGTCGAGGTGCCCGAAGGACCGCGCACCTGGTGCATGACCCGCAAGCCCGGTGCCTAGGCTAGTATG
TAAGCCTAGTCTTAGATAATAAAATCGCTATCCATCGAAGATGGATGTGTGTTGGTTTTTTGTGTGTGTA
ACGCTAGGCGCGCCTGGTGTACCGAGAACGATCCTCTCAGTGCGAGTCTCGACGATCCATATCGTTGCTT
GGCAGTCAGCCAGTCGGAATCCAGCTTGGGACCCAGGAAGTCCAATCGTCAGATATTGTACTCAAGCCTG
GTCACGGCAGCGTACCGATCTGTTTAAACCTAGATATTGATAGTCTGATCGGTCAACGTATAATCGAGTC
CTAGCTTTTGCAAACATCTATCAAGAGACAGGATCAGCAGGAGGCTTTCGCATGAGTATTCAACATTTCC
GTGTCGCCCTTATTCCCTTTTTTGCGGCATTTTGCCTTCCTGTTTTTGCTCACCCAGAAACGCTGGTGAA
AGTAAAAGATGCTGAAGATCAGTTGGGTGCGCGAGTGGGTTACATCGAACTGGATCTCAACAGCGGTAAG
ATCCTTGAGAGTTTTCGCCCCGAAGAACGCTTTCCAATGATGAGCACTTTTAAAGTTCTGCTATGTGGCG
CGGTATTATCCCGTATTGACGCCGGGCAAGAGCAACTCGGTCGCCGCATACACTATTCTCAGAATGACTT
GGTTGAGTATTCACCAGTCACAGAAAAGCATCTTACGGATGGCATGACAGTAAGAGAATTATGCAGTGCT
GCCATAACCATGAGTGATAACACTGCGGCCAACTTACTTCTGACAACGATTGGAGGACCGAAGGAGCTAA
CCGCTTTTTTGCACAACATGGGGGATCATGTAACTCGCCTTGATCGTTGGGAACCGGAGCTGAATGAAGC
CATACCAAACGACGAGCGTGACACCACGATGCCTGTAGCAATGGCAACAACCTTGCGTAAACTATTAACT
GGCGAACTACTTACTCTAGCTTCCCGGCAACAGTTGATAGACTGGATGGAGGCGGATAAAGTTGCAGGAC
CACTTCTGCGCTCGGCCCTTCCGGCTGGCTGGTTTATTGCTGATAAATCTGGAGCCGGTGAGCGTGGGTC
TCGCGGTATCATTGCAGCACTGGGGCCAGATGGTAAGCCCTCCCGTATCGTAGTTATCTACACGACGGGG
AGTCAGGCAACTATGGATGAACGAAATAGACAGATCGCTGAGATAGGTGCCTCACTGATTAAGCATTGGT
AACCGATTCTAGGTGCATTGGCGCAGAAAAAAATGCCTGATGCGACGCTGCGCGTCTTATACTCCCACAT
ATGCCAGATTCAGCAACGGATACGGCTTCCCCAACTTGCCCACTTCCATACGTGTCCTCCTTACCAGAAA
TTTATCCTTAAGATCCCGAATCGTTTAAACTCGACTCTGGCTCTATCGAATCTCCGTCGTTTCGAGCTTA
CGCGAACAGCCGTGGCGCTCATTTGCTCGTCGGGCATCGAATCTCGTCAGCTATCGTCAGCTTACCTTTT
TGGCAGCGATCGCGGCTCCCGACATCTTGGACCATTAGCTCCACAGGTATCTTCTTCCCTCTAGTGGTCA
TAACAGCAGCTTCAGCTACCTCTCAATTCAAAAAACCCCTCAAGACCCGTTTAGAGGCCCCAAGGGGTTA
TGCTATCAATCGTTGCGTTACACACACAAAAAACCAACACACATCCATCTTCGATGGATAGCGATTTTAT
TATCTAACTGCTGATCGAGTGTAGCCAGATCTAGTAATCAATTACGGGGTCATTAGTTCATAGCCCATAT
ATGGAGTTCCGCGTTACATAACTTACGGTAAATGGCCCGCCTGGCTGACCGCCCAACGACCCCCGCCCAT
TGACGTCAATAATGACGTATGTTCCCATAGTAACGCCAATAGGGACTTTCCATTGACGTCAATGGGTGGA
GTATTTACGGTAAACTGCCCACTTGGCAGTACATCAAGTGTATCATATGCCAAGTACGCCCCCTATTGAC
GTCAATGACGGTAAATGGCCCGCCTGGCATTATGCCCAGTACATGACCTTATGGGACTTTCCTACTTGGC
AGTACATCTACGTATTAGTCATCGCTATTACCATGCTGATGCGGTTTTGGCAGTACATCAATGGGCGTGG
ATAGCGGTTTGACTCACGGGGATTTCCAAGTCTCCACCCCATTGACGTCAATGGGAGTTTGTTTTGGCAC
CAAAATCAACGGGACTTTCCAAAATGTCGTAACAACTCCGCCCCATTGACGCAAATGGGCGGTAGGCGTG
TACGGTGGGAGGTCTATATAAGCAGAGCTGGTTTAGTGAACCGTCAGATCAGATCTTTGTCGATCCTACC
ATCCACTC
Features (pLannotate 1.2.2; 19 found; start..end, strand, type, name):
     70..954     +  CDS            HaloTag®: modified bacterial dehalogenase that forms covalent bonds with chloroalkane derivatives
   1061..1182    -  polyA_signal   SV40 poly(A) signal: SV40 polyadenylation signal
   1205..1274    -  CDS            large T antigen (fragment): large T antigen from SV40 (simian virus 40)
   1297..1343    +  terminator     T7 terminator: transcription terminator for bacteriophage T7 RNA polymerase
   1373..1509    +  terminator     rrnG terminator: transcription terminator from the E. coli ribosomal RNA rrnG operon (Albrechtsen et al., 1991)
   1554..1625    +  misc_feature   3' β-globin insulator: insulator downstream of the human β-globin locus (Farrell et al., 2002)
   1851..2439    -  rep_origin     ori: high-copy-number ColE1/pMB1/pBR322/pUC origin of replication
   2611..2675    -  CDS            bla(M) (fragment): β-lactamase lacking the signal sequence; bla(M); allows cytosolic expression of β-lactamase
   2939..4148    +  promoter       UbC promoter: human ubiquitin C promoter
   4152..4749    +  CDS            PuroR (fragment): puromycin N-acetyltransferase; pac from Streptomyces; confers resistance to puromycin
   4778..4826    +  polyA_signal   poly(A) signal: synthetic polyadenylation signal
   5092..5952    +  CDS            AmpR: β-lactamase; bla; confers resistance to ampicillin, carbenicillin, and related antibiotics
   5965..6101    +  terminator     rrnG terminator: transcription terminator from the E. coli ribosomal RNA rrnG operon (Albrechtsen et al., 1991)
   6253..6324    +  misc_feature   5' β-globin insulator: insulator upstream of the human β-globin locus (Farrell et al., 2002)
   6329..6375    -  terminator     T7 terminator: transcription terminator for bacteriophage T7 RNA polymerase
   6393..6441    -  polyA_signal   poly(A) signal: synthetic polyadenylation signal
   6522..6825    +  enhancer       CMV enhancer: human cytomegalovirus immediate early enhancer
   6898..6915    -  promoter       CMV promoter (fragment): human cytomegalovirus (CMV) immediate early promoter
   6978..7029    +  promoter       CMVd2 promoter: truncated human cytomegalovirus (CMV) immediate early promoter that yields moderately reduced expression relative to the full-length promoter
