[The description below was written by a language model from this plasmid's Addgene catalogue record and pLannotate feature annotations shown in this document.]
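Description:
pJPT006-1x FLAG-HaloTag-PPF is a mammalian expression plasmid of about 7.1 kb built on the commercial pTwist CMV Puro backbone. It is propagated in E. coli as a high-copy plasmid through a ColE1/pUC-type origin and selected with ampicillin via a full-length β-lactamase gene. For selection in mammalian cells, the backbone carries a separate cassette in which the human ubiquitin C promoter drives puromycin N-acetyltransferase, followed by a synthetic polyadenylation signal. The backbone also contains bacterial rrnG and T7 terminators, additional synthetic poly(A) signals and short β-globin insulator elements flanking the expression region, which serve to isolate the transcription units from one another and from read-through.

The payload is HaloTag, a modified bacterial dehalogenase that forms covalent bonds with chloroalkane ligands, allowing it to be labelled with fluorescent or affinity probes. The catalogue lists the insert species as human, although the annotation describes the protein as bacterial in origin. Expression is driven by the CMV immediate early enhancer and promoter (annotated as the enhancer plus fragments of the promoter region) and terminated by an SV40 polyadenylation signal. According to the record, the protein carries a single N-terminal FLAG epitope for detection or immunoprecipitation. At its C terminus it carries a "PPF" motif, comprising two palmitoylation sites and a farnesylation site. These small additions are not individually annotated in the feature table. Such lipidation signals typically anchor an otherwise soluble protein to cellular membranes. Going by the title of the associated publication, the construct serves to test how engineered protein-lipid interactions affect loading of a model cargo protein into extracellular vesicles.
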