Addgene plasmid #202496: pJPT006-1x FLAG-HaloTag-PPF
Purpose: Express "PPF" HaloTag
Depositing lab: Neha Kamat. Depositing organization: Northwestern University. Publication: Enhancing extracellular vesicle cargo loading and functional delivery by engineering protein-lipid interactions. Peruzzi JA, Gunnels TF, Edelstein HI, Lu P, Baker D, Leonard JN, Kamat NP. Nat Commun. 2024 Jul 4;15(1):5618. doi: 10.1038/s41467-024-49678-z. PubMed 38965227.
Backbone
  Vector backbone: pTwist CMV Puro
  Backbone manufacturer: Twist
  Vector type: Mammalian Expression
Growth in bacteria
  Bacterial resistance: Ampicillin, 100 μg/mL
  Growth temperature: 37°C
  Growth strain: DH5alpha
  Copy number: High Copy
Gene/Insert
  Gene/Insert name: HaloTag
  Species: H. sapiens (human)
  Promoter: CMV
  Tag / fusion protein: 1x FLAG (N terminal on insert); Palmitoylation-Palmitoylation-Farnesylation site (C terminal on insert)
  Cloning method: Restriction Enzyme; 5′ cloning site Unknown (unknown if destroyed)
Terms and licenses: Academic/Nonprofit Terms; Industry Terms: Not Available to Industry
Depositor comments: Please visit https://doi.org/10.1101/2023.04.29.538810 for bioRxiv preprint.
How to cite: pJPT006-1x FLAG-HaloTag-PPF was a gift from Neha Kamat (Addgene plasmid # 202496 ; http://n2t.net/addgene:202496 ; RRID:Addgene_202496)
